Addgene plasmid #60302: pGL4.23 C3_19
Purpose: This plasmid contains a human pancreatic islet active enhancer, a minimal promoter and a luc2 gene.
Depositing lab: Jorge Ferrer. Depositing organization: Imperial College London. Publication: Pancreatic islet enhancer clusters enriched in type 2 diabetes risk-associated variants. Pasquali L, Gaulton KJ, Rodriguez-Segui SA, Mularoni L, Miguel-Escalada I, Akerman I, Tena JJ, Moran I, Gomez-Marin C, van de Bunt M, Ponsa-Cobas J, Castro N, Nammo T, Cebola I, Garcia-Hurtado J, Maestro MA, Pattou F, Piemonti L, Berney T, Gloyn AL, Ravassard P, Gomez-Skarmeta JL, Muller F, McCarthy MI, Ferrer J. Nat Genet. 2014 Feb;46(2):136-43. doi: 10.1038/ng.2870. Epub 2014 Jan 12. PubMed 24413736.
Backbone
  Vector backbone: pGL4.23-GW
  Backbone manufacturer: Ferrer Lab
  Backbone size w/o insert (bp): 4283
  Vector type: Mammalian Expression, Luciferase
Growth in bacteria
  Bacterial resistance: Ampicillin, 100 μg/mL
  Growth temperature: 37°C
  Growth strain: DH5alpha
  Copy number: Unknown
Gene/Insert
  Gene/Insert name: THADA enhancer (alt name: THADA)
  Species: H. sapiens (human)
  Entrez Gene: THADA (a.k.a. ARMC13, GITA, Trm732)
  Tag / fusion protein: Luciferase (C terminal on backbone)
  Cloning method: Gateway Cloning
  Sequencing primers: 5′ RVprimer3 (Promega): CTAGCAAAATAGGCTGTCCC
Terms and licenses: Academic/Nonprofit Terms; Industry Terms: Not Available to Industry
Depositor comments: chromosome : chr2; start: 43564683 end: 43565659 (genomic position corresponds to the version of the human genome hg18) Fw primer used for cloning: CACCAATCATCCCTCCACAAGAGT Rv primer used for cloning: GCAAGGTAGCAAGGGGTGAAATG
How to cite: pGL4.23 C3_19 was a gift from Jorge Ferrer (Addgene plasmid # 60302 ; http://n2t.net/addgene:60302 ; RRID:Addgene_60302)
