[The description below was written by a language model from this plasmid's Addgene catalogue record.]
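Description:
pGL4.23 C3_19 is a mammalian luciferase reporter plasmid built on pGL4.23-GW, a Gateway-adapted derivative of the pGL4.23 minimal-promoter reporter backbone (about 4.3 kb without insert). It is propagated in E. coli under ampicillin selection. The record does not state the copy number, and no feature table is provided, so the bacterial origin and other backbone elements are not individually documented here.

The payload is a human genomic fragment described as an active pancreatic islet enhancer associated with the THADA locus. The depositor maps it to an interval of roughly 1 kb on chromosome 2 in the hg18 assembly. The fragment was amplified from human DNA and introduced by Gateway recombination, and the construct combines it with a minimal promoter and the luc2 firefly luciferase coding sequence. Although the catalogue lists luciferase as a C-terminal "tag", the insert is a non-coding regulatory element rather than a protein fusion partner, and luc2 acts as the transcriptional readout. A minimal promoter gives only low basal expression by itself, so luciferase activity above that of the empty vector reflects the ability of the cloned sequence to stimulate transcription in the transfected cell type.

The construct is intended for enhancer reporter assays, testing whether this candidate islet regulatory region has enhancer activity. It comes from a study of pancreatic islet enhancer clusters and their enrichment for type 2 diabetes risk-associated variants. No mammalian selection marker is recorded.
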