>Addgene plasmid #60302 | pGL4.23 C3_19 | addgene partial sequence | sequence record 97996 | RVprimer3 5'-CTAGCAAAATAGGCTGTCCC-3'
TTTCTCTGGCCTAACTGGCCGGTACCTGAGCTCCCGTCGACGAATTCTGCAGATATCACAAGTTTGTACA
AAAAAGCAGGCTCCGCGGCCGCCCCCTTCACCAATCATCCCTCCACAAGAGTAATGTTTTATTTATTTAA
AAAATACTCAGTTAAAAAAAAAATTAAAAAGCTCTCTGGTATTGCCTGAACATGCTCAAGGGATTTATAC
TTACAGCCAGTTACCTTCCTTTTAAATATCTGGTGAATGTTACAGGGTGACAAGAAGCAATTTAAATGAT
AATTCGGAAATACCATAGTAGGTTTCATTAGAATTATCACTAGTACATCACAAAATGATTTCATATTTTT
TTAATTCCTAAGATTTAGTTCCATCACACAAAAATGCATTTCAATAAACATTAGCTTAAAACTTAAATAT
GAAGCATAATGACTTTTTTAGGGAAGAAGGGAATAGGGCTTTGAATATAACTCTAGATCCTCAAGAGAAA
GACCACTGGGCCAAACTGGATCCTAAATAAAGTTAA
