>Addgene plasmid #60302 | pGL4.23 C3_19 | addgene partial sequence | sequence record 98067 | ColEterm 5'-agctgataccgctcgccgcagccgaacg-3'
TCATAAGTGCGGCGACGATAGTCATGCCCCGCGCCCACCGGAAGGAGCTGACTGGGTTGAAGGCTCTCAA
GGGCATCGGTCGACGGATCCTTATCGATTTTACCACATTTGTAGAGGTTTTACTTGCTTTAAAAAACCTC
CCACACCTCCCCCTGAACCTGAAACATAAAATGAATGCAATTGTTGTTGTTAACTTGTTTATTGCAGCTT
ATAATGGTTACAAATAAAGCAATAGCATCACAAATTTCACAAATAAAGCATTTTTTTCACTGCATTCTAG
TTGTGGTTTGTCCAAACTCATCAATGTATCTTATCATGTCTGCTCGAAGCGGCCGGCCGCCCCGACTCTA
GAATTATTACACGGCGATCTTGCCGCCCTTCTTGGCCTTAATGAGAATCTCGCGGATCTTGCGGGCGTCC
AACTTGCCGGTCAGTCCTTTAGGCACCTCGTCCACGAACACAACACCACCGCGCAGCTTCTTGGCGGTTG
TAACCTGGCTGGCCACATAGTCCACGATCTCCTTCTCGGTCATGGTTTTACCGTGTTCCAGCACGACGAC
TGCGGCGGGCAGCTCGCCGGCATCGTCGTCGGGCAGGCCGGCGACCCCGGCGTC
